>Addgene plasmid #103859 | pVZ_PcoaT_SQE1_THAS1 | depositor full sequence | sequence record 196833 | pVZ_PcoaT_SQE1_THAS1 sequence 14123 bps
CTAGAGGATCTGTAATCCGGGCAGCGCAACGGAACATTCATCAGTGTAAAAATGGAATCAATAAAGCCCT
GCGCAGCGCGCAGGGTCAGCCTGAATACGCGTTTAATGACCAGCACAGTCGTGATGGCAAGGTCAGAATA
GCGCTGAGGTCTGCCTCGTGAAGAAGGTGTTGCTGACTCATACCAGGCCTGAATCGCCCCATCATCCAGC
CAGAAAGTGAGGGAGCCACGGTTGATGAGAGCTTTGTTGTAGGTGGACCAGTTGGTGATTTTGAACTTTT
GCTTTGCCACGGAACGGTCTGCGTTGTCGGGAAGATGCGTGATCTGATCCTTCAACTCAGCAAAAGTTCG
ATTTATTCAACAAAGCCGCCGTCCCGTCAAGTCAGCGTAATGCTCTGCCAGTGTTACAACCAATTAACCA
ATTCTGATTAGAAAAACTCATCGAGCATCAAATGAAACTGCAATTTATTCATATCAGGATTATCAATACC
ATATTTTTGAAAAAGCCGTTTCTGTAATGAAGGAGAAAACTCACCGAGGCAGTTCCATAGGATGGCAAGA
TCCTGGTATCGGTCTGCGATTCCGACTCGTCCAACATCAATACAACCTATTAATTTCCCCTCGTCAAAAA
TAAGGTTATCAAGTGAGAAATCACCATGAGTGACGACTGAATCCGGTGAGAATGGCAAAAGCTTATGCAT
TTCTTTCCAGACTTGTTCAACAGGCCAGCCATTACGCTCGTCATCAAAATCACTCGCATCAACCAAACCG
TTATTCATTCGTGATTGCGCCTGAGCGAGACGAAATACGCGATCGCTGTTAAAAGGACAATTACAAACAG
GAATCGAATGCAACCGGCGCAGGAACACTGCCAGCGCATCAACAATATTTTCACCTGAATCAGGATATTC
TTCTAATACCTGGAATGCTGTTTTCCCGGGGATCGCAGTGGTGAGTAACCATGCATCATCAGGAGTACGG
ATAAAATGCTTGATGGTCGGAAGAGGCATAAATTCCGTCAGCCAGTTTAGTCTGACCATCTCATCTGTAA
CATCATTGGCAACGCTACCTTTGCCATGTTTCAGAAACAACTCTGGCGCATCGGGCTTCCCATACAATCG
ATAGATTGTCGCACCTGATTGCCCGACATTATCGCGAGCCCATTTATACCCATATAAATCAGCATCCATG
TTGGAATTTAATCGCGGCCTCGAGCAAGACGTTTCCCGTTGAATATGGCTCATAACACCCCTTGTATTAC
TGTTTATGTAAGCAGACAGTTTTATTGTTCATGATGATATATTTTTATCTTGTGCAATGTAACATCAGAG
ATTTTGAGACACAACGTGGCTTTGTTGAATAAATCGAACTTTTGCTGAGTTGAAGGATCAGATCACGCAT
CTTCCCGACAACGCAGACCGTTCCGTGGCAAAGCAAAAGTTCAAAATCACCAACTGGTCCACCTACAACA
AAGCTCTCATCAACCGTGGCTCCCTCACTTTCTGGCTGGATGATGGGGCGATTCAGGCCTGGTATGAGTC
AGCAACACCTTCTTCACGAGGCAGACCTCAGCGCTATTCTGACCTTGCCATCACGACTGTGCTGGTCATT
AAACGCGTATTCAGGCTGACCCTGCGCGCTGCGCAGGGCTTTATTGATTCCATTTTTACACTGATGAATG
TTCCGTTGCGCTGCCCGGATTACAGCTGAAAGCGACCAGGTGCTCGGCGTGGCAAGACTCGCAGCGAACC
CGTAGAAAGCCATGCTCCAGCCGCCCGCATTGGAGAAATTCTTCAAATTCCCGTTGCACATAGCCCGGCA
ATTCCTTTCCCTGCTCTGCCATAAGCGCAGCGAATGCCGGGTAATACTCGTCAACGATCTGATAGAGAAG
GGTTTGCTCGGGTCGGTGGCTCTGGTAACGACCAGTATCCCGATCCCGGCTGGCCGTCCTGGCCGCCACA
TGAGGCATGTTCCGCGTCCTTGCAATACTGTGTTTACATACAGTCTATCGCTTAGCGGAAAGTTCTTTTA
CCCTCAGCCGAAATGCCTGCCGTTGCTAGACATTGCCAGCCAGTGCCCGTCACTCCCGTACTAACTGTCA
CGAACCCCTGCAATAACTGTCACGCCCCCCTGCAATAACTGTCACGAACCCCTGCAATAACTGTCACGCC
CCCAAACCTGCAAACCCAGCAGGGGCGGGGGCTGGCGGGGTGTTGGAAAAATCCATCCATGATTATCTAA
GAATAATCCACTAGGCGCGGTTATCAGCGCCCTTGTGGGGCGCTGCTGCCCTTGCCCAATATGCCCGGCC
AGAGGCCGGATAGCTGGTCTATTCGCTGCGCTAGGCTACACACCGCCCCACCGCTGCGCGGCAGGGGGAA
AGGCGGGCAAAGCCCGCTAAACCCCACACCAAACCCCGCAGAAATACGCTGGAGCGCTTTTAGCCGCTTT
AGCGGCCTTTCCCCCTACCCGAAGGGTGGGGGCGCGTGTGCAGCCCCGCAGGGCCTGTCTCGGTCGATCA
TTCAGCCCGGCTCATCCTTCTGGCGTGGCGGCAGACCGAACAAGGCGCGGTCGTGGTCGCGTTCAAGGTA
CGCATCCATTGCCGCCATGAGCCGATCCTCCGGCCACTCGCTGCTGTTCACCTTGGCCAAAATCATGGCC
CCCACCAGCACCTTGCGCCTTGTTTCGTTCTTGCGCTCTTGCTGCTGTTCCCTTGCCCGCACCCGCTGAA
TTTCGGCATTGATTCGCGCTCGTTGTTCTTCGAGCTTGGCCAGCCGATCCGCCGCCTTGTTGCTCCCCTT
AACCATCTTGACACCCCATTGTTAATGTGCTGTCTCGTAGGCTATCATGGAGGCACAGCGGCGGCAATCC
CGACCCTACTTTGTAGGGGAGGGCGCACTTACCGGTTTCTCTTCGAGAAACTGGCCTAACGGCCACCCTT
CGGGCGGTGCGCTCTCCGAGGGCCATTGCATGGAGCCGAAAAGCAAAAGCAACAGCGAGGCAGCATGGCG
ATTTATCACCTTACGGCGAAAACCGGCAGCAGGTCGGGCGGCCAATCGGCCAGGGCCAAGGCCGACTACA
TCCAGCGCGAAGGCAAGTATGCCCGCGACATGGATGAAGTCTTGCACGCCGAATCCGGGCACATGCCGGA
GTTCGTCGAGCGGCCCGCCGACTACTGGGATGCTGCCGACCTGTATGAACGCGCCAATGGGCGGCTGTTC
AAGGAGGTCGAATTTGCCCTGCCGGTCGAGCTGACCCTCGACCAGCAGAAGGCGCTGGCGTCCGAGTTCG
CCCAGCACCTGACCGGTGCCGAGCGCCTGCCGTATACGCTGGCCATCCATGCCGGTGGCGGCGAGAACCC
GCACTGCCACCTGATGATCTCCGAGCGGATCAATGACGGCATCGAGCGGCCCGCCGCTCAGTGGTTCAAG
CGGTACAACGGCAAGACCCCGGAGAAGGGCGGGGCACAGAAGACCGAAGCGCTCAAGCCCAAGGCATGGC
TTGAGCAGACCCGCGAGGCATGGGCCGACCATGCCAACCGGGCATTAGAGCGGGCTGGCCACGACGCCCG
CATTGACCACAGAACACTTGAGGCGCAGGGCATCGAGCGCCTGCCCGGTGTTCACCTGGGGCCGAACGTG
GTGGAGATGGAAGGCCGGGGCATCCGCACCGACCGGGCAGACGTGGCCCTGAACATCGACACCGCCAACG
CCCAGATCATCGACTTACAGGAATACCGGGAGGCAATAGACCATGAACGCAATCGACAGAGTGAAGAAAT
CCAGAGGCATCAACGAGTTAGCGGAGCAGATCGAACCGCTGGCCCAGAGCATGGCGACACTGGCCGACGA
AGCCCGGCAGGTCATGAGCCAGACCCAGCAGGCCAGCGAGGCGCAGGCGGCGGAGTGGCTGAAAGCCCAG
CGCCAGACAGGGGCGGCATGGGTGGAGCTGGCCAAAGAGTTGCGGGAGGTAGCCGCCGAGGTGAGCAGCG
CCGCGCAGAGCGCCCGGAGCGCGTCGCGGGGGTGGCACTGGAAGCTATGGCTAACCGTGATGCTGGCTTC
CATGATGCCTACGGTGGTGCTGCTGATCGCATCGTTGCTCTTGCTCGACCTGACGCCACTGACAACCGAG
GACGGCTCGATCTGGCTGCGCTTGGTGGCCCGATGAAGAACGACAGGACTTTGCAGGCCATAGGCCGACA
GCTCAAGGCCATGGGCTGTGAGCGCTTCGATATCGGCGTCAGGGACGCCACCACCGGCCAGATGATGAAC
CGGGAATGGTCAGCCGCCGAAGTGCTCCAGAACACGCCATGGCTCAAGCGGATGAATGCCCAGGGCAATG
ACGTGTATATCAGGCCCGCCGAGCAGGAGCGGCATGGTCTGGTGCTGGTGGACGACCTCAGCGAGTTTGA
CCTGGATGACATGAAAGCCGAGGGCCGGGAGCCTGCCCTGGTAGTGGAAACCAGCCCGAAGAACTATCAG
GCATGGGTCAAGGTGGCCGACGCCGCAGGCGGTGAACTTCGGGGGCAGATTGCCCGGACGCTGGCCAGCG
AGTACGACGCCGACCCGGCCAGCGCCGACAGCCGCCACTATGGCCGCTTGGCGGGCTTCACCAACCGCAA
GGACAAGCACACCACCCGCGCCGGTTATCAGCCGTGGGTGCTGCTGCGTGAATCCAAGGGCAAGACCGCC
ACCGCTGGCCCGGCGCTGGTGCAGCAGGCTGGCCAGCAGATCGAGCAGGCCCAGCGGCAGCAGGAGAAGG
CCCGCAGGCTGGCCAGCCTCGAACTGCCCGAGCGGCAGCTTAGCCGCCACCGGCGCACGGCGCTGGACGA
GTACCGCAGCGAGATGGCCGGGCTGGTCAAGCGCTTCGGTGATGACCTCAGCAAGTGCGACTTTATCGCC
GCGCAGAAGCTGGCCAGCCGGGGCCGCAGTGCCGAGGAAATCGGCAAGGCCATGGCCGAGGCCAGCCCAG
CGCTGGCAGAGCGCAAGCCCGGCCACGAAGCGGATTACATCGAGCGCACCGTCAGCAAGGTCATGGGTCT
GCCCAGCGTCCAGCTTGCGCGGGCCGAGCTGGCACGGGCACCGGCACCCCGCCAGCGAGGCATGGACAGG
GGCGGGCCAGATTTCAGCATGTAGTGCTTGCGTTGGTACTCACGCCTGTTATACTATGAGTACTCACGCA
CAGAAGGGGGTTTTATGGAATACGAAAAAAGCGCTTCAGGGTCGGTCTACCTGATCAAAAGTGACAAGGG
CTATTGGTTGCCCGGTGGCTTTGGTTATACGTCAAACAAGGCCGAGGCTGGCCGCTTTTCAGTCGCTGAT
ATGGCCAGCCTTAACCTTGACGGCTGCACCTTGTCCTTGTTCCGCGAAGACAAGCCTTTCGGCCCCGGCA
AGTTTCTCGGTGACTGATATGAAAGACCAAAAGGACAAGCAGACCGGCGACCTGCTGGCCAGCCCTGACG
CTGTACGCCAAGCGCGATATGCCGAGCGCATGAAGGCCAAAGGGATGCGTCAGCGCAAGTTCTGGCTGAC
CGACGACGAATACGAGGCGCTGCGCGAGTGCCTGGAAGAACTCAGAGCGGCGCAGGGCGGGGGTAGTGAC
CCCGCCAGCGCCTAACCACCAACTGCCTGCAAAGGAGGCAATCAATGGCTACCCATAAGCCTATCAATAT
TCTGGAGGCGTTCGCAGCAGCGCCGCCACCGCTGGACTACGTTTTGCCCAACATGGTGGCCGGTACGGTC
GGGGCGCTGGTGTCGCCCGGTGGTGCCGGTAAATCCATGCTGGCCCTGCAACTGGCCGCACAGATTGCAG
GCGGGCCGGATCTGCTGGAGGTGGGCGAACTGCCCACCGGCCCGGTGATCTACCTGCCCGCCGAAGACCC
GCCCACCGCCATTCATCACCGCCTGCACGCCCTTGGGGCGCACCTCAGCGCCGAGGAACGGCAAGCCGTG
GCTGACGGCCTGCTGATCCAGCCGCTGATCGGCAGCCTGCCCAACATCATGGCCCCGGAGTGGTTCGACG
GCCTCAAGCGCGCCGCCGAGGGCCGCCGCCTGATGGTGCTGGACACGCTGCGCCGGTTCCACATCGAGGA
AGAAAACGCCAGCGGCCCCATGGCCCAGGTCATCGGTCGCATGGAGGCCATCGCCGCCGATACCGGGTGC
TCTATCGTGTTCCTGCACCATGCCAGCAAGGGCGCGGCCATGATGGGCGCAGGCGACCAGCAGCAGGCCA
GCCGGGGCAGCTCGGTACTGGTCGATAACATCCGCTGGCAGTCCTACCTGTCGAGCATGACCAGCGCCGA
GGCCGAGGAATGGGGTGTGGACGACGACCAGCGCCGGTTCTTCGTCCGCTTCGGTGTGAGCAAGGCCAAC
TATGGCGCACCGTTCGCTGATCGGTGGTTCAGGCGGCATGACGGCGGGGTGCTCAAGCCCGCCGTGCTGG
AGAGGCAGCGCAAGAGCAAGGGGGTGCCCCGTGGTGAAGCCTAAGAACAAGCACAGCCTCAGCCACGTCC
GGCACGACCCGGCGCACTGTCTGGCCCCCGGCCTGTTCCGTGCCCTCAAGCGGGGCGAGCGCAAGCGCAG
CAAGCTGGACGTGACGTATGACTACGGCGACGGCAAGCGGATCGAGTTCAGCGGCCCGGAGCCGCTGGGC
GCTGATGATCTGCGCATCCTGCAAGGGCTGGTGGCCATGGCTGGGCCTAATGGCCTAGTGCTTGGCCCGG
AACCCAAGACCGAAGGCGGACGGCAGCTCCGGCTGTTCCTGGAACCCAAGTGGGAGGCCGTCACCGCTGA
ATGCCATGTGGTCAAAGGTAGCTATCGGGCGCTGGCAAAGGAAATCGGGGCAGAGGTCGATAGTGGTGGG
GCGCTCAAGCACATACAGGACTGCATCGAGCGCCTTTGGAAGGTATCCATCATCGCCCAGAATGGCCGCA
AGCGGCAGGGGTTTCGGCTGCTGTCGGAGTACGCCAGCGACGAGGCGGACGGGCGCCTGTACGTGGCCCT
GAACCCCTTGATCGCGCAGGCCGTCATGGGTGGCGGCCAGCATGTGCGCATCAGCATGGACGAGGTGCGG
GCGCTGGACAGCGAAACCGCCCGCCTGCTGCACCAGCGGCTGTGTGGCTGGATCGACCCCGGCAAAACCG
GCAAGGCTTCCATAGATACCTTGTGCGGCTATGTCTGGCCGTCAGAGGCCAGTGGTTCGACCATGCGCAA
GCGCCGCCAGCGGGTGCGCGAGGCGTTGCCGGAGCTGGTCGCGCTGGGCTGGACGGTAACCGAGTTCGCG
GCGGGCAAGTACGACATCACCCGGCCCAAGGCGGCAGGCTGACCCCCCCCACTCTATTGTAAACAAGACA
TTTTTATCTTTTATATTCAATGGCTTATTTTCCTGCTAATTGGTAATACCATGAAAAATACCATGCTCAG
AAAAGGCTTAACAATATTTTGAAAAATTGCCTACTGAGCGCTGCCGCACAGCTCCATAGGCCGCTTTCCT
GGCTTTGCTTCCAGATGTATGCTCTTCTGCTCCTGCATGAATTCGCGGCCGCTTCTAGAGACTAAAGACA
AGTGAGATAGCAGTGGCAATCTGGCTTTGCAATCAATGTTTCCACTAAAGCGTTTAGCGTTACTGCGGCT
AGAAGTCCTCCACCGAGGCTCCCCTGAATGGTGATATGGGGAATGGGACTGGTCATCAGTCGTCGTTTTG
CCCCCGGAGCATGACTAAAACCGATCGGCATTCCGATCACAAGAGCCGGCTGAATATGTTGTTGCTCTAT
CAGCTTACAGGCAGTGAGTAAAACAGAAGGGGCATAGCCGATCGCCAGCACACATCCTTGGGGAATCTGT
TGTAACCGCTGTTGCCAATGGTCATGGTGCCAAAAAGCTTGCTCGGCTTCCCTAAGCCCTGTGATGTGAG
GGTCGTCAATCAGCGTTTTAACCGTACATCCTAAATGAGCTAACCGAGTTTGATCAAGAGCCGCAGCCAC
AACCGGAACATCGGTGACGACTGGACACCCTGCTTTCAGTGCATCTCGTGCCGAGGCGATCGCTCCCTGA
CTCAATCGAACGGCGTTTACCAAGCTAACATCACCACAGGCCAGCACTAATTGATGTAGTAAGTGAATGG
TAATTTCAGAGTAAGCCGATAAATCCGGTAGCAGGTGTTTGAGGGATTCCTGAAAGGCTTCTGGATGAGT
TGTTGTCTCCGCATCTAGGTTCGTCCACAACTGATCGAGTTTTCCTAACCCCTCCTGGACATCCACATCA
AGCTGTTTCAGTTGGGCCAGAGCTTCCGCTTGGGTAATCTGGCAACTCTGGTCGCGTCCCAGTAATCCTT
CTAAAGCAGATGCGGTTTGGCGGAGTCGAGTAATCTGCTGAATCACAGCCTGATATTGCTGTTGCAACTG
CACCATTAGGGTGGGATCAAGGCTCTCTTCAGAATGGCTATCCAGCAGTTGCCGAATATGAGACAACTGA
AAGCCCTGCTGTTTGAGGGCAATGACTCGTTGGAGCCGTTGTACGTCCTGCTGAGTATAAAGGCGGTAGT
TGCCCTCTGAGCGTTGAACGGGGGGAAGCAATCCCAGGGTGTGGTAATGGCGCACCATGCGAGGCGTAAC
GCCACCTCCCACTGCATCTGTGAGTTCTTTAATCGTTAAGTGATTAGTCTTCATCCCTTTAGTTTACTCA
AAACCTTGACATTGACACTAATGTTAAGGTTTAGGCTGAGAAGGTAAAAATCCAAGTTAAAAAGCATGGC
TAGCCAGCTGTGGAACTGGATCCTGCCGCTGCTGATCAGCAGCCTGCTGATCAGCTTCGTGGCGTTCTAT
GGCTTCTTCGTGAAACCGAAACGCAACGGCCTGCGCCATGATCGCAAAACCGTGAGCACCGTGACCAGCG
ATGTGGGCAGCGTGAACATCACCGGCGATACCGTGGCGGATGTGATCGTGGTGGGCGCGGGCGTGGCGGG
CAGCGCGCTGGCGTATACCCTGGGCAAAGATAAACGCCGCGTGCATGTGATCGAACGCGATCTGAGCGAA
CCGGATCGCATCGTGGGCGAACTGCTGCAGCCGGGCGGCTATCTGAAACTGCTGGAACTGGGCATCGAAG
ATTGCGTGGAAGAAATCGATGCGCAGCGCGTGTATGGCTATGCGCTGTTCAAAAACGGCAAACGCATCCG
CCTGGCGTATCCGCTGGAAAAATTCCATGAAGATGTGAGCGGCCGCAGCTTCCATAACGGCCGCTTCATC
CAGCGCATGCGCGAAAAAGCGGCGAGCCTGCCGAACGTGCAGCTGGAACAGGGCACCGTGCTGAGCCTGC
TGGAAGAAAACGGCACCATCAAAGGCGTGCGCTATAAAAACAAAGCGGGCGAAGAACAGACCGCGTTCGC
GGCGCTGACCATCGTGTGCGATGGCTGCTTCAGCAACCTGCGCCGCAGCCTGTGCAACCCGCAGGTGGAA
GTGCCGAGCTGCTTCGTGGGCCTGGTGCTGGAAAACTGCAACCTGCCGTATGCGAACCATGGCCATGTGG
TGCTGGCGGATCCGAGCCCGATCCTGATGTATCCGATCAGCAGCACCGAAGTGCGCTGCCTGGTGGATGT
GCCGGGCCAGAAAGTGCCGAGCATCGCGAACGGCGAAATGAAAAACTATCTGAAAACCGTGGTGGCGCCG
CAGATGCCGCATGAAGTGTATGATAGCTTCATCGCGGCGGTGGATAAAGGCAACATCAAAAGCATGCCGA
ACCGCAGCATGCCGGCGAGCCCGTATCCGACCCCGGGCGCGCTGCTGATGGGCGATGCGTTCAACATGCG
CCATCCGCTGACCGGCGGCGGCATGACCGTGGCGCTGGCGGATATCGTGGTGCTGCGCAACCTGCTGCGC
CCGCTGCGCGATCTGAGCGATGGCGCGAGCCTGTGCAAATATCTGGAGAGCTTCTATACCCTGCGCAAAC
CGGTGGCGGCGACCATCAACACCCTGGCGAACGCGCTGTATCAGGTGTTCTGCAGCAGCGAAAACGAAGC
GCGCAACGAAATGCGCGAAGCGTGCTTCGATTATCTGGGCCTGGGCGGCATGTGCACCAGCGGCCCGGTG
AGCCTGCTGAGCGGCCTGAACCCGCGCCCGCTGACCCTGGTGTGCCATTTCTTCGCGGTGGCGGTGTATG
GCGTGATCCGCCTGCTGATCCCGTTCCCGAGCCCGAAACGCATCTGGCTGGGCGCGAAACTGATCAGCGG
CGCGAGCGGCATCATCTTCCCGATCATCAAAGCGGAAGGCGTGCGCCAGATGTTCTTCCCGGCGACCGTG
CCGGCGTATTATTATAAAGCGCCGACCGTGGGCGAAACCAAATGCAGCTAAACGCGTAAAAGAGGAGAAA
TACTAGATGTGGCGCCTGCGCACCGGCCCGAAAGCGGGCGAAGATACCCATCTGTTCACCACCAACAACT
ATGCGGGCCGCCAGATCTGGGAATTCGATGCGAACGCGGGCAGCCCGCAGGAAATCGCGGAAGTGGAAGA
TGCGCGCCATAAATTCAGCGATAACACCAGCCGCTTCAAAACCACCGCGGATCTGCTGTGGCGCATGCAG
TTCCTGCGCGAAAAAAAATTCGAACAGAAAATCCCGCGCGTGATCATCGAAGATGCGCGCAAAATCAAAT
ATGAAGATGCGAAAACCGCGCTGAAACGCGGCCTGCTGTATTTCACCGCGCTGCAGGCGGATGATGGCCA
TTGGCCGGCGGAAAACAGCGGCCCGAACTTCTATACCCCGCCGTTCCTGATCTGCCTGTATATCACCGGC
CATCTGGAAAAAATCTTCACCCCGGAACATGTGAAAGAACTGCTGCGCCATATCTATAACATGCAGAACG
AAGATGGCGGCTGGGGCCTGCATGTGGAAAGCCATAGCGTGATGTTCTGCACCGTGATCAACTATGTGTG
CCTGCGCATCGTGGGCGAAGAAGTGGGCCATGATGATCAGCGCAACGGCTGCGCGAAAGCGCATAAATGG
ATCATGGATCATGGCGGCGCGACCTATACCCCGCTGATCGGCAAAGCGCTGCTGAGCGTGCTGGGCGTGT
ATGATTGGAGCGGCTGCAACCCGATCCCGCCGGAATTCTGGCTGCTGCCGAGCAGCTTCCCGGTGAACGG
CGGCACCCTGTGGATCTATCTGCGCGATACCTTCATGGGCCTGAGCTATCTGTATGGCAAAAAATTCGTG
GCGCCGCCGACCCCGCTGATCCTGCAGCTGCGCGAAGAACTGTATCCGGAACCGTATGCGAAAATCAACT
GGACCCAGACCCGCAACCGCTGCGGCAAAGAAGATCTGTATTATCCGCGCAGCTTCCTGCAGGATCTGTT
CTGGAAAAGCGTGCACATGTTCAGCGAAAGCATCCTGGATCGCTGGCCGCTGAACAAACTGATCCGCCAG
CGCGCGCTGCAGAGCACCATGGCGCTGATCCATTATCATGATGAAAGCACCCGCTATATCACCGGCGGCT
GCCTGCCGAAAGCGTTCCACATGCTGGCGTGCTGGATCGAAGATCCGAAAAGCGATTATTTCAAAAAACA
TCTGGCGCGCGTGCGCGAATATATCTGGATCGGCGAAGATGGCCTGAAAATCCAGAGCTTCGGCAGCCAG
CTGTGGGATACCGCGCTGAGCCTGCATGCGCTGCTGGATGGCATCGATGATCATGATGTGGATGATGAAA
TCAAAACCACCCTGGTGAAAGGCTATGATTATCTGAAAAAAAGCCAGATCACCGAAAACCCGCGCGGCGA
TCATTTCAAAATGTTCCGCCATAAAACCAAAGGCGGCTGGACCTTCAGCGATCAGGATCAGGGCTGGCCG
GTGAGCGATTGCACCGCGGAAAGCCTGGAATGCTGCCTGTTCTTCGAAAGCATGCCGAGCGAACTGATCG
GCAAAAAAATGGATGTGGAAAAACTGTATGATGCGGTGGATTATCTGCTGTATCTGCAGAGCGATAACGG
CGGCATCGCGGCGTGGCAGCCGGTGGAAGGCAAAGCGTGGCTGGAACTGCTGAACATCATGATCTTCCGC
TATGTGGAATGCACCGGCAGCGCGATCGCGGCGCTGACCCAGTTCAACAAACAGTTCCCGGGCTATAAAA
ACGTGGAAGTGAAACGCTTCATCACCAAAGCGGCGAAATATATCGAAGATATGCAGACCGTGGATGGCAG
CTGGTATGGCAACTGGGGCGTGTGCTTCATCTATGGCACCTTCTTTGCGGTGCGCGGCCTGGTGGCGGCG
GGCAAAACCTATAGCAACTGCGAAGCGATCCGCAAAGCGGTGCGCTTCCTGCTGGATACCCAGAACCCGG
AAGGCGGCTGGGGCGAGAGCTTCCTGAGCTGCCCGAGCAAAAAATATACCCCGCTGAAAGGCAACAGCAC
CAACGTGGTGCAGACCGCGCAGGCGCTGATGGTGCTGATCATGGGCGATCAGATGGAACGCGATCCGCTG
CCGGTGCATCGCGCGGCGCAGGTGCTGATCAACAGCCAGCTGGATAACGGCGATTTCCCGCAGCAGGAAA
TCATGGGCACCTTCATGCGCACCGTGATGCTGCATTTCCCGACCTATCGCAACACCTTCAGCCTGTGGGC
GCTGACCCATTATACCCATGCGCTGCGCCGCCTGCTGCCGTAAAAGCTTGCGGCCGCACTCGAGCACCAC
CACCACCACCACTGAGATCCGGCTGCTAACAAAGCCCGAAAGGAAGCTGAGTTGGCTGCTGCCACCGCTG
AGCAATAACTAGCATAACCCCTTGGGGCCTCTAAACGGGTCTTGAGGGGTTTTTTGCTGAAAGGAGGAAC
TATATCCGGATTGGCGACTAGTAGCGGCCGCTGCAGTCGACTCTAGAGCTTGAGTTAAGCCGCGCCGCGA
AGCGGCGTCGGCTTGAACGAATTGTTAGACATTATTTGCCGACTACCTTGGTGATCTCGCCTTTCACGTA
GTGGACAAATTCTTCCAACTGATCTGCGCGCGAGGCCAAGCGATCTTCTTCTTGTCCAAGATAAGCCTGT
CTAGCTTCAAGTATGACGGGCTGATACTGGGCCGGCAGGCGCTCCATTGCCCAGTCGGCAGCGACATCCT
TCGGCGCGATTTTGCCGGTTACTGCGCTGTACCAAATGCGGGACAACGTAAGCACTACATTTCGCTCATC
GCCAGCCCAGTCGGGCGGCGAGTTCCATAGCGTTAAGGTTTCATTTAGCGCCTCAAATAGATCCTGTTCA
GGAACCGGATCAAAGAGTTCCTCCGCCGCTGGACCTACCAAGGCAACGCTATGTTCTCTTGCTTTTGTCA
GCAAGATAGCCAGATCAATGTCGATCGTGGCTGGCTCGAAGATACCTGCAAGAATGTCATTGCGCTGCCA
TTCTCCAAATTGCAGTTCGCGCTTAGCTGGATAACGCCACGGAATGATGTCGTCGTGCACAACAATGGTG
ACTTCTACAGCGCGGAGAATCTCGCTCTCTCCAGGGGAAGCCGAAGTTTCCAAAAGGTCGTTGATCAAAG
CTCGCCGCGTTGTTTCATCAAGCCTTACGGTCACCGTAACCAGCAAATCAATATCACTGTGTGGCTTCAG
GCCGCCATCCACTGCGGAGCCGTACAAATGTACGGCCAGCAACGTCGGTTCGAGATGGCGCTCGATGACG
CCAACTACCTCTGATAGTTGAGTCGATACTTCGGCGATCACCGCTTCCCTCATGATGTTTAACTTTGTTT
TAGGGCGACTGCCCTGCTGCGTAACATCGTTGCTGCTCCATAACATCAAACATCGACCCACGGCGTAACG
CGCTTGCTGCTTGGATGCCCGAGGCATAGACTGTACCCCAAAAAAACAGTCATAACAAGCCATGAAAACC
GCCACTGCGCCGTTACCACCGCTGCGTTCGGTCAAGGTTCTGGACCAGTTGCGTGAGCGCATACGCTACT
TGCATTACAGCTTACGAACCGAACAGGCTTATGTCCACTGGGTTCGTGCCTTCATCCGTTTCCACGGTGT
GCGTCACCCGGCAACCTTGGGCAGCAGCGAAGTCGAGGCATTTCTGTCCTGGCTGGCGAACGAGCGCAAG
GTTTCGGTCTCCACGCATCGTCAGGCATTGGCGGCCTTGCTGTTCTTCTAGAT
Features (pLannotate 1.2.2; 22 found; start..end, strand, type, name):
    428..1243    -  CDS            KanR: aminoglycoside phosphotransferase; aph(3')-Ia; confers resistance to kanamycin in bacteria or G418 (Geneticin®) in eukaryotes
   1428..1706    +  CDS            TRA2_ECOLX (fragment): Protein predicted: Swiss-Prot protein existence level 4. Required for transposition of transposon Tn903. From Escherichia coli.
   2101..2495    -  rep_origin     RSF1010 oriV: replication origin of the broad-host-range plasmid RSF1010; requires the RSF1010 RepA/B/C proteins for replication (Scholz et al., 1989)
   2525..2806    -  CDS            mobC: MOBC_ECOLX - Protein predicted: Swiss-Prot protein existence level 4. This protein is essential to promote the specific transfer of the plasmid in the presence of conjugative plasmids. From Escherichia coli.
   2837..2924    +  oriT           RSF1010 oriT: origin of transfer of the broad-host-range plasmid RSF1010 (Scholz et al., 1989)
   3753..4163    +  CDS            mobB: MOBB2_ECOLX - Protein predicted: Swiss-Prot protein existence level 4. This protein is essential to promote the specific transfer of the plasmid in the presence of conjugative plasmids. From Escherichia coli.
   4163..5134    +  CDS            RSF1010 RepB: replication protein B of the broad-host-range plasmid RSF1010 (Scholz et al., 1989); repB
   5577..5651    +  ncRNA          Plasmid R1162: Accession: RF00043 - R1162-like plasmid antisense RNA
   5645..6484    +  CDS            RSF1010 RepA: replication protein A of the broad-host-range plasmid RSF1010 (Scholz et al., 1989); repA
   6471..7322    +  CDS            RSF1010 RepC: replication protein C of the broad-host-range plasmid RSF1010 (Scholz et al., 1989); repC
   7529..7550    +  misc_feature   BioBrick prefix: BioBrick prefix for parts that do not start with "ATG"
   8746..10338   +  CDS            SQE1: ERG14_ARATH - Also known as DRY2, XF1. Experimental evidence at protein level: Swiss-Prot protein existence level 1. Catalyzes the stereospecific oxidation of squalene to (S)- 2,3-epoxysqualene, and is considered to be a rate-limiting enzyme in steroid biosynthesis. Can produce not only oxidosqualene, but also 2,3:22,23-dioxidosqualene. Main squalene epoxidase in the root. Sqe1 mutants may show defects in membrane lipid rafts, impairing the correct localization of RHD2 NADPH oxidase and the proper polarized production of ROS. From Arabidopsis thaliana (Mouse-ear cress).
  10367..12640   +  CDS            THAS1: PEN4_ARATH - Also known as OSC From Arabidopsis thaliana (Mouse-ear cress).
  12665..12682   +  CDS            9xHis (fragment): 9xHis affinity tag
  12692..12741   +  CDS            SET1 (fragment): solubility-enhancement tag derived from T7 phage gene 10B
  12749..12796   +  terminator     T7 terminator: transcription terminator for bacteriophage T7 RNA polymerase
  12827..12846   +  misc_feature   BioBrick suffix: universal suffix for all parts
  12912..13703   -  CDS            SmR: aminoglycoside adenylyltransferase (Murphy, 1985); aadA; confers resistance to spectinomycin and streptomycin
  13710..13766   -  CDS            GmR (fragment): gentamycin acetyltransferase; aacC1; confers resistance to gentamycin
  13942..13965   -  promoter       Pc promoter (fragment): intI1 (promoter lies within the coding sequence); class 1 integron promoter
  13945..4       -  CDS            YPR2_ECOLX (fragment) (across the origin): Protein predicted: Swiss-Prot protein existence level 4. From Escherichia coli.
  14114..287     -  CDS            TRA2_ECOLX (fragment) (across the origin): Protein predicted: Swiss-Prot protein existence level 4. Required for transposition of transposon Tn903. From Escherichia coli.
