>Addgene plasmid #103859 | pVZ_PcoaT_SQE1_THAS1 | addgene full sequence | sequence record 217087 | Addgene NGS Result
CTAGAGGATCTGTAATCCGGGCAGCGCAACGGAACATTCATCAGTGTAAAAATGGAATCAATAAAGCCCT
GCGCAGCGCGCAGGGTCAGCCTGAATACGCGTTTAATGACCAGCACAGTCGTGATGGCAAGGTCAGAATA
GCGCTGAGGTCTGCCTCGTGAAGAAGGTGTTGCTGACTCATACCAGGCCTGAATCGCCCCATCATCCAGC
CAGAAAGTGAGGGAGCCACGGTTGATGAGAGCTTTGTTGTAGGTGGACCAGTTGGTGATTTTGAACTTTT
GCTTTGCCACGGAACGGTCTGCGTTGTCGGGAAGATGCGTGATCTGATCCTTCAACTCAGCAAAAGTTCG
ATTTATTCAACAAAGCCGCCGTCCCGTCAAGTCAGCGTAATGCTCTGCCAGTGTTACAACCAATTAACCA
ATTCTGATTAGAAAAACTCATCGAGCATCAAATGAAACTGCAATTTATTCATATCAGGATTATCAATACC
ATATTTTTGAAAAAGCCGTTTCTGTAATGAAGGAGAAAACTCACCGAGGCAGTTCCATAGGATGGCAAGA
TCCTGGTATCGGTCTGCGATTCCGACTCGTCCAACATCAATACAACCTATTAATTTCCCCTCGTCAAAAA
TAAGGTTATCAAGTGAGAAATCACCATGAGTGACGACTGAATCCGGTGAGAATGGCAAAAGCTTATGCAT
TTCTTTCCAGACTTGTTCAACAGGCCAGCCATTACGCTCGTCATCAAAATCACTCGCATCAACCAAACCG
TTATTCATTCGTGATTGCGCCTGAGCGAGACGAAATACGCGATCGCTGTTAAAAGGACAATTACAAACAG
GAATCGAATGCAACCGGCGCAGGAACACTGCCAGCGCATCAACAATATTTTCACCTGAATCAGGATATTC
TTCTAATACCTGGAATGCTGTTTTCCCGGGGATCGCAGTGGTGAGTAACCATGCATCATCAGGAGTACGG
ATAAAATGCTTGATGGTCGGAAGAGGCATAAATTCCGTCAGCCAGTTTAGTCTGACCATCTCATCTGTAA
CATCATTGGCAACGCTACCTTTGCCATGTTTCAGAAACAACTCTGGCGCATCGGGCTTCCCATACAATCG
ATAGATTGTCGCACCTGATTGCCCGACATTATCGCGAGCCCATTTATACCCATATAAATCAGCATCCATG
TTGGAATTTAATCGCGGCCTCGAGCAAGACGTTTCCCGTTGAATATGGCTCATAACACCCCTTGTATTAC
TGTTTATGTAAGCAGACAGTTTTATTGTTCATGATGATATATTTTTATCTTGTGCAATGTAACATCAGAG
ATTTTGAGACACAACGTGGCTTTGTTGAATAAATCGAACTTTTGCTGAGTTGAAGGATCAGATCACGCAT
CTTCCCGACAACGCAGACCGTTCCGTGGCAAAGCAAAAGTTCAAAATCACCAACTGGTCCACCTACAACA
AAGCTCTCATCAACCGTGGCTCCCTCACTTTCTGGCTGGATGATGGGGCGATTCAGGCCTGGTATGAGTC
AGCAACACCTTCTTCACGAGGCAGACCTCAGCGCTATTCTGACCTTGCCATCACGACTGTGCTGGTCATT
AAACGCGTATTCAGGCTGACCCTGCGCGCTGCGCAGGGCTTTATTGATTCCATTTTTACACTGATGAATG
TTCCGTTGCGCTGCCCGGATTACAGCTGAAAGCGACCAGGTGCTCGGCGTGGCAAGACTCGCAGCGAACC
CGTAGAAAGCCATGCTCCAGCCGCCCGCATTGGAGAAATTCTTCAAATTCCCGTTGCACATAGCCCGGCA
ATTCCTTTCCCTGCTCTGCCATAAGCGCAGCGAATGCCGGGTAATACTCGTCAACGATCTGATAGAGAAG
GGTTTGCTCGGGTCGGTGGCTCTGGTAACGACCAGTATCCCGATCCCGGCTGGCCGTCCTGGCCGCCACA
TGAGGCATGTTCCGCGTCCTTGCAATACTGTGTTTACATACAGTCTATCGCTTAGCGGAAAGTTCTTTTA
CCCTCAGCCGAAATGCCTGCCGTTGCTAGACATTGCCAGCCAGTGCCCGTCACTCCCGTACTAACTGTCA
CGAACCCCTGCAATAACTGTCACGCCCCCCTGCAATAACTGTCACGAACCCCTGCAATAACTGTCACGCC
CCCAAACCTGCAAACCCAGCAGGGGCGGGGGCTGGCGGGGTGTTGGAAAAATCCATCCATGATTATCTAA
GAATAATCCACTAGGCGCGGTTATCAGCGCCCTTGTGGGGCGCTGCTGCCCTTGCCCAATATGCCCGGCC
AGAGGCCGGATAGCTGGTCTATTCGCTGCGCTAGGCTACACACCGCCCCACCGCTGCGCGGCAGGGGGAA
AGGCGGGCAAAGCCCGCTAAACCCCACACCAAACCCCGCAGAAATACGCTGGAGCGCTTTTAGCCGCTTT
AGCGGCCTTTCCCCCTACCCGAAGGGTGGGGGCGCGTGTGCAGCCCCGCAGGGCCTGTCTCGGTCGATCA
TTCAGCCCGGCTCATCCTTCTGGCGTGGCGGCAGACCGAACAAGGCGCGGTCGTGGTCGCGTTCAAGGTA
CGCATCCATTGCCGCCATGAGCCGATCCTCCGGCCACTCGCTGCTGTTCACCTTGGCCAAAATCATGGCC
CCCACCAGCACCTTGCGCCTTGTTTCGTTCTTGCGCTCTTGCTGCTGTTCCCTTGCCCGCACCCGCTGAA
TTTCGGCATTGATTCGCGCTCGTTGTTCTTCGAGCTTGGCCAGCCGATCCGCCGCCTTGTTGCTCCCCTT
AACCATCTTGACACCCCATTGTTAATGTGCTGTCTCGTAGGCTATCATGGAGGCACAGCGGCGGCAATCC
CGACCCTACTTTGTAGGGGAGGGCGCACTTACCGGTTTCTCTTCGAGAAACTGGCCTAACGGCCACCCTT
CGGGCGGTGCGCTCTCCGAGGGCCATTGCATGGAGCCGAAAAGCAAAAGCAACAGCGAGGCAGCATGGCG
ATTTATCACCTTACGGCGAAAACCGGCAGCAGGTCGGGCGGCCAATCGGCCAGGGCCAAGGCCGACTACA
TCCAGCGCGAAGGCAAGTATGCCCGCGACATGGATGAAGTCTTGCACGCCGAATCCGGGCACATGCCGGA
GTTCGTCGAGCGGCCCGCCGACTACTGGGATGCTGCCGACCTGTATGAACGCGCCAATGGGCGGCTGTTC
AAGGAGGTCGAATTTGCCCTGCCGGTCGAGCTGACCCTCGACCAGCAGAAGGCGCTGGCGTCCGAGTTCG
CCCAGCACCTGACCGGTGCCGAGCGCCTGCCGTATACGCTGGCCATCCATGCCGGTGGCGGCGAGAACCC
GCACTGCCACCTGATGATCTCCGAGCGGATCAATGACGGCATCGAGCGGCCCGCCGCTCAGTGGTTCAAG
CGGTACAACGGCAAGACCCCGGAGAAGGGCGGGGCACAGAAGACCGAAGCGCTCAAGCCCAAGGCATGGC
TTGAGCAGACCCGCGAGGCATGGGCCGACCATGCCAACCGGGCATTAGAGCGGGCTGGCCACGACGCCCG
CATTGACCACAGAACACTTGAGGCGCAGGGCATCGAGCGCCTGCCCGGTGTTCACCTGGGGCCGAACGTG
GTGGAGATGGAAGGCCGGGGCATCCGCACCGACCGGGCAGACGTGGCCCTGAACATCGACACCGCCAACG
CCCAGATCATCGACTTACAGGAATACCGGGAGGCAATAGACCATGAACGCAATCGACAGAGTGAAGAAAT
CCAGAGGCATCAACGAGTTAGCGGAGCAGATCGAACCGCTGGCCCAGAGCATGGCGACACTGGCCGACGA
AGCCCGGCAGGTCATGAGCCAGACCCAGCAGGCCAGCGAGGCGCAGGCGGCGGAGTGGCTGAAAGCCCAG
CGCCAGACAGGGGCGGCATGGGTGGAGCTGGCCAAAGAGTTGCGGGAGGTAGCCGCCGAGGTGAGCAGCG
CCGCGCAGAGCGCCCGGAGCGCGTCGCGGGGGTGGCACTGGAAGCTATGGCTAACCGTGATGCTGGCTTC
CATGATGCCTACGGTGGTGCTGCTGATCGCATCGTTGCTCTTGCTCGACCTGACGCCACTGACAACCGAG
GACGGCTCGATCTGGCTGCGCTTGGTGGCCCGATGAAGAACGACAGGACTTTGCAGGCCATAGGCCGACA
GCTCAAGGCCATGGGCTGTGAGCGCTTCGATATCGGCGTCAGGGACGCCACCACCGGCCAGATGATGAAC
CGGGAATGGTCAGCCGCCGAAGTGCTCCAGAACACGCCATGGCTCAAGCGGATGAATGCCCAGGGCAATG
ACGTGTATATCAGGCCCGCCGAGCAGGAGCGGCATGGTCTGGTGCTGGTGGACGACCTCAGCGAGTTTGA
CCTGGATGACATGAAAGCCGAGGGCCGGGAGCCTGCCCTGGTAGTGGAAACCAGCCCGAAGAACTATCAG
GCATGGGTCAAGGTGGCCGACGCCGCAGGCGGTGAACTTCGGGGGCAGATTGCCCGGACGCTGGCCAGCG
AGTACGACGCCGACCCGGCCAGCGCCGACAGCCGCCACTATGGCCGCTTGGCGGGCTTCACCAACCGCAA
GGACAAGCACACCACCCGCGCCGGTTATCAGCCGTGGGTGCTGCTGCGTGAATCCAAGGGCAAGACCGCC
ACCGCTGGCCCGGCGCTGGTGCAGCAGGCTGGCCAGCAGATCGAGCAGGCCCAGCGGCAGCAGGAGAAGG
CCCGCAGGCTGGCCAGCCTCGAACTGCCCGAGCGGCAGCTTAGCCGCCACCGGCGCACGGCGCTGGACGA
GTACCGCAGCGAGATGGCCGGGCTGGTCAAGCGCTTCGGTGATGACCTCAGCAAGTGCGACTTTATCGCC
GCGCAGAAGCTGGCCAGCCGGGGCCGCAGTGCCGAGGAAATCGGCAAGGCCATGGCCGAGGCCAGCCCAG
CGCTGGCAGAGCGCAAGCCCGGCCACGAAGCGGATTACATCGAGCGCACCGTCAGCAAGGTCATGGGTCT
GCCCAGCGTCCAGCTTGCGCGGGCCGAGCTGGCACGGGCACCGGCACCCCGCCAGCGAGGCATGGACAGG
GGCGGGCCAGATTTCAGCATGTAGTGCTTGCGTTGGTACTCACGCCTGTTATACTATGAGTACTCACGCA
CAGAAGGGGGTTTTATGGAATACGAAAAAAGCGCTTCAGGGTCGGTCTACCTGATCAAAAGTGACAAGGG
CTATTGGTTGCCCGGTGGCTTTGGTTATACGTCAAACAAGGCCGAGGCTGGCCGCTTTTCAGTCGCTGAT
ATGGCCAGCCTTAACCTTGACGGCTGCACCTTGTCCTTGTTCCGCGAAGACAAGCCTTTCGGCCCCGGCA
AGTTTCTCGGTGACTGATATGAAAGACCAAAAGGACAAGCAGACCGGCGACCTGCTGGCCAGCCCTGACG
CTGTACGCCAAGCGCGATATGCCGAGCGCATGAAGGCCAAAGGGATGCGTCAGCGCAAGTTCTGGCTGAC
CGACGACGAATACGAGGCGCTGCGCGAGTGCCTGGAAGAACTCAGAGCGGCGCAGGGCGGGGGTAGTGAC
CCCGCCAGCGCCTAACCACCAACTGCCTGCAAAGGAGGCAATCAATGGCTACCCATAAGCCTATCAATAT
TCTGGAGGCGTTCGCAGCAGCGCCGCCACCGCTGGACTACGTTTTGCCCAACATGGTGGCCGGTACGGTC
GGGGCGCTGGTGTCGCCCGGTGGTGCCGGTAAATCCATGCTGGCCCTGCAACTGGCCGCACAGATTGCAG
GCGGGCCGGATCTGCTGGAGGTGGGCGAACTGCCCACCGGCCCGGTGATCTACCTGCCCGCCGAAGACCC
GCCCACCGCCATTCATCACCGCCTGCACGCCCTTGGGGCGCACCTCAGCGCCGAGGAACGGCAAGCCGTG
GCTGACGGCCTGCTGATCCAGCCGCTGATCGGCAGCCTGCCCAACATCATGGCCCCGGAGTGGTTCGACG
GCCTCAAGCGCGCCGCCGAGGGCCGCCGCCTGATGGTGCTGGACACGCTGCGCCGGTTCCACATCGAGGA
AGAAAACGCCAGCGGCCCCATGGCCCAGGTCATCGGTCGCATGGAGGCCATCGCCGCCGATACCGGGTGC
TCTATCGTGTTCCTGCACCATGCCAGCAAGGGCGCGGCCATGATGGGCGCAGGCGACCAGCAGCAGGCCA
GCCGGGGCAGCTCGGTACTGGTCGATAACATCCGCTGGCAGTCCTACCTGTCGAGCATGACCAGCGCCGA
GGCCGAGGAATGGGGTGTGGACGACGACCAGCGCCGGTTCTTCGTCCGCTTCGGTGTGAGCAAGGCCAAC
TATGGCGCACCGTTCGCTGATCGGTGGTTCAGGCGGCATGACGGCGGGGTGCTCAAGCCCGCCGTGCTGG
AGAGGCAGCGCAAGAGCAAGGGGGTGCCCCGTGGTGAAGCCTAAGAACAAGCACAGCCTCAGCCACGTCC
GGCACGACCCGGCGCACTGTCTGGCCCCCGGCCTGTTCCGTGCCCTCAAGCGGGGCGAGCGCAAGCGCAG
CAAGCTGGACGTGACGTATGACTACGGCGACGGCAAGCGGATCGAGTTCAGCGGCCCGGAGCCGCTGGGC
GCTGATGATCTGCGCATCCTGCAAGGGCTGGTGGCCATGGCTGGGCCTAATGGCCTAGTGCTTGGCCCGG
AACCCAAGACCGAAGGCGGACGGCAGCTCCGGCTGTTCCTGGAACCCAAGTGGGAGGCCGTCACCGCTGA
TGCCATGGTGGTCAAAGGTAGCTATCGGGCGCTGGCAAAGGAAATCGGGGCAGAGGTCGATAGTGGTGGG
GCGCTCAAGCACATACAGGACTGCATCGAGCGCCTTTGGAAGGTATCCATCATCGCCCAGAATGGCCGCA
AGCGGCAGGGGTTTCGGCTGCTGTCGGAGTACGCCAGCGACGAGGCGGACGGGCGCCTGTACGTGGCCCT
GAACCCCTTGATCGCGCAGGCCGTCATGGGTGGCGGCCAGCATGTGCGCATCAGCATGGACGAGGTGCGG
GCGCTGGACAGCGAAACCGCCCGCCTGCTGCACCAGCGGCTGTGTGGCTGGATCGACCCCGGCAAAACCG
GCAAGGCTTCCATAGATACCTTGTGCGGCTATGTCTGGCCGTCAGAGGCCAGTGGTTCGACCATGCGCAA
GCGCCGCCAGCGGGTGCGCGAGGCGTTGCCGGAGCTGGTCGCGCTGGGCTGGACGGTAACCGAGTTCGCG
GCGGGCAAGTACGACATCACCCGGCCCAAGGCGGCAGGCTGACCCCCCCCACTCTATTGTAAACAAGACA
TTTTTATCTTTTATATTCAATGGCTTATTTTCCTGCTAATTGGTAATACCATGAAAAATACCATGCTCAG
AAAAGGCTTAACAATATTTTGAAAAATTGCCTACTGAGCGCTGCCGCACAGCTCCATAGGCCGCTTTCCT
GGCTTTGCTTCCAGATGTATGCTCTTCTGCTCCTGCATGAATTCGCGGCCGCTTCTAGAGACTAAAGACA
AGTGAGATAGCAGTGGCAATCTGGCTTTGCAATCAATGTTTCCACTAAAGCGTTTAGCGTTACTGCGGCT
AGAAGTCCTCCACCGAGGCTCCCCTGAATGGTGATATGGGGAATGGGACTGGTCATCAGTCGTCGTTTTG
CCCCCGGAGCATGACTAAAACCGATCGGCATTCCGATCACAAGAGCCGGCTGAATATGTTGTTGCTCTAT
CAGCTTACAGGCAGTGAGTAAAACAGAAGGGGCATAGCCGATCGCCAGCACACATCCTTGGGGAATCTGT
TGTAACCGCTGTTGCCAATGGTCATGGTGCCAAAAAGCTTGCTCGGCTTCCCTAAGCCCTGTGATGTGAG
GGTCGTCAATCAGCGTTTTAACCGTACATCCTAAATGAGCTAACCGAGTTTGATCAAGAGCCGCAGCCAC
AACCGGAACATCGGTGACGACTGGACACCCTGCTTTCAGTGCATCTCGTGCCGAGGCGATCGCTCCCTGA
CTCAATCGAACGGCGTTTACCAAGCTAACATCACCACAGGCCAGCACTAATTGATGTAGTAAGTGAATGG
TAATTTCAGAGTAAGCCGATAAATCCGGTAGCAGGTGTTTGAGGGATTCCTGAAAGGCTTCTGGATGAGT
TGTTGTCTCCGCATCTAGGTTCGTCCACAACTGATCGAGTTTTCCTAACCCCTCCTGGACATCCACATCA
AGCTGTTTCAGTTGGGCCAGAGCTTCCGCTTGGGTAATCTGGCAACTCTGGTCGCGTCCCAGTAATCCTT
CTAAAGCAGATGCGGTTTGGCGGAGTCGAGTAATCTGCTGAATCACAGCCTGATATTGCTGTTGCAACTG
CACCATTAGGGTGGGATCAAGGCTCTCTTCAGAATGGCTATCCAGCAGTTGCCGAATATGAGACAACTGA
AAGCCCTGCTGTTTGAGGGCAATGACTCGTTGGAGCCGTTGTACGTCCTGCTGAGTATAAAGGCGGTAGT
TGCCCTCTGAGCGTTGAACGGGGGGAAGCAATCCCAGGGTGTGGTAATGGCGCACCATGCGAGGCGTAAC
GCCACCTCCCACTGCATCTGTGAGTTCTTTAATCGTTAAGTGATTAGTCTTCATCCCTTTAGTTTACTCA
AAACCTTGACATTGACACTAATGTTAAGGTTTAGGCTGAGAAGGTAAAAATCCAAGTTAAAAAGCATGGC
TAGCCAGCTGTGGAACTGGATCCTGCCGCTGCTGATCAGCAGCCTGCTGATCAGCTTCGTGGCGTTCTAT
GGCTTCTTCGTGAAACCGAAACGCAACGGCCTGCGCCATGATCGCAAAACCGTGAGCACCGTGACCAGCG
ATGTGGGCAGCGTGAACATCACCGGCGATACCGTGGCGGATGTGATCGTGGTGGGCGCGGGCGTGGCGGG
CAGCGCGCTGGCGTATACCCTGGGCAAAGATAAACGCCGCGTGCATGTGATCGAACGCGATCTGAGCGAA
CCGGATCGCATCGTGGGCGAACTGCTGCAGCCGGGCGGCTATCTGAAACTGCTGGAACTGGGCATCGAAG
ATTGCGTGGAAGAAATCGATGCGCAGCGCGTGTATGGCTATGCGCTGTTCAAAAACGGCAAACGCATCCG
CCTGGCGTATCCGCTGGAAAAATTCCATGAAGATGTGAGCGGCCGCAGCTTCCATAACGGCCGCTTCATC
CAGCGCATGCGCGAAAAAGCGGCGAGCCTGCCGAACGTGCAGCTGGAACAGGGCACCGTGCTGAGCCTGC
TGGAAGAAAACGGCACCATCAAAGGCGTGCGCTATAAAAACAAAGCGGGCGAAGAACAGACCGCGTTCGC
GGCGCTGACCATCGTGTGCGATGGCTGCTTCAGCAACCTGCGCCGCAGCCTGTGCAACCCGCAGGTGGAA
GTGCCGAGCTGCTTCGTGGGCCTGGTGCTGGAAAACTGCAACCTGCCGTATGCGAACCATGGCCATGTGG
TGCTGGCGGATCCGAGCCCGATCCTGATGTATCCGATCAGCAGCACCGAAGTGCGCTGCCTGGTGGATGT
GCCGGGCCAGAAAGTGCCGAGCATCGCGAACGGCGAAATGAAAAACTATCTGAAAACCGTGGTGGCGCCG
CAGATGCCGCATGAAGTGTATGATAGCTTCATCGCGGCGGTGGATAAAGGCAACATCAAAAGCATGCCGA
ACCGCAGCATGCCGGCGAGCCCGTATCCGACCCCGGGCGCGCTGCTGATGGGCGATGCGTTCAACATGCG
CCATCCGCTGACCGGCGGCGGCATGACCGTGGCGCTGGCGGATATCGTGGTGCTGCGCAACCTGCTGCGC
CCGCTGCGCGATCTGAGCGATGGCGCGAGCCTGTGCAAATATCTGGAGAGCTTCTATACCCTGCGCAAAC
CGGTGGCGGCGACCATCAACACCCTGGCGAACGCGCTGTATCAGGTGTTCTGCAGCAGCGAAAACGAAGC
GCGCAACGAAATGCGCGAAGCGTGCTTCGATTATCTGGGCCTGGGCGGCATGTGCACCAGCGGCCCGGTG
AGCCTGCTGAGCGGCCTGAACCCGCGCCCGCTGACCCTGGTGTGCCATTTCTTCGCGGTGGCGGTGTATG
GCGTGATCCGCCTGCTGATCCCGTTCCCGAGCCCGAAACGCATCTGGCTGGGCGCGAAACTGATCAGCGG
CGCGAGCGGCATCATCTTCCCGATCATCAAAGCGGAAGGCGTGCGCCAGATGTTCTTCCCGGCGACCGTG
CCGGCGTATTATTATAAAGCGCCGACCGTGGGCGAAACCAAATGCAGCTAAACGCGTAAAAGAGGAGAAA
TACTAGATGTGGCGCCTGCGCACCGGCCCGAAAGCGGGCGAAGATACCCATCTGTTCACCACCAACAACT
ATGCGGGCCGCCAGATCTGGGAATTCGATGCGAACGCGGGCAGCCCGCAGGAAATCGCGGAAGTGGAAGA
TGCGCGCCATAAATTCAGCGATAACACCAGCCGCTTCAAAACCACCGCGGATCTGCTGTGGCGCATGCAG
TTCCTGCGCGAAAAAAAATTCGAACAGAAAATCCCGCGCGTGATCATCGAAGATGCGCGCAAAATCAAAT
ATGAAGATGCGAAAACCGCGCTGAAACGCGGCCTGCTGTATTTCACCGCGCTGCAGGCGGATGATGGCCA
TTGGCCGGCGGAAAACAGCGGCCCGAACTTCTATACCCCGCCGTTCCTGATCTGCCTGTATATCACCGGC
CATCTGGAAAAAATCTTCACCCCGGAACATGTGAAAGAACTGCTGCGCCATATCTATAACATGCAGAACG
AAGATGGCGGCTGGGGCCTGCATGTGGAAAGCCATAGCGTGATGTTCTGCACCGTGATCAACTATGTGTG
CCTGCGCATCGTGGGCGAAGAAGTGGGCCATGATGATCAGCGCAACGGCTGCGCGAAAGCGCATAAATGG
ATCATGGATCATGGCGGCGCGACCTATACCCCGCTGATCGGCAAAGCGCTGCTGAGCGTGCTGGGCGTGT
ATGATTGGAGCGGCTGCAACCCGATCCCGCCGGAATTCTGGCTGCTGCCGAGCAGCTTCCCGGTGAACGG
CGGCACCCTGTGGATCTATCTGCGCGATACCTTCATGGGCCTGAGCTATCTGTATGGCAAAAAATTCGTG
GCGCCGCCGACCCCGCTGATCCTGCAGCTGCGCGAAGAACTGTATCCGGAACCGTATGCGAAAATCAACT
GGACCCAGACCCGCAACCGCTGCGGCAAAGAAGATCTGTATTATCCGCGCAGCTTCCTGCAGGATCTGTT
CTGGAAAAGCGTGCACATGTTCAGCGAAAGCATCCTGGATCGCTGGCCGCTGAACAAACTGATCCGCCAG
CGCGCGCTGCAGAGCACCATGGCGCTGATCCATTATCATGATGAAAGCACCCGCTATATCACCGGCGGCT
GCCTGCCGAAAGCGTTCCACATGCTGGCGTGCTGGATCGAAGATCCGAAAAGCGATTATTTCAAAAAACA
TCTGGCGCGCGTGCGCGAATATATCTGGATCGGCGAAGATGGCCTGAAAATCCAGAGCTTCGGCAGCCAG
CTGTGGGATACCGCGCTGAGCCTGCATGCGCTGCTGGATGGCATCGATGATCATGATGTGGATGATGAAA
TCAAAACCACCCTGGTGAAAGGCTATGATTATCTGAAAAAAAGCCAGATCACCGAAAACCCGCGCGGCGA
TCATTTCAAAATGTTCCGCCATAAAACCAAAGGCGGCTGGACCTTCAGCGATCAGGATCAGGGCTGGCCG
GTGAGCGATTGCACCGCGGAAAGCCTGGAATGCTGCCTGTTCTTCGAAAGCATGCCGAGCGAACTGATCG
GCAAAAAAATGGATGTGGAAAAACTGTATGATGCGGTGGATTATCTGCTGTATCTGCAGAGCGATAACGG
CGGCATCGCGGCGTGGCAGCCGGTGGAAGGCAAAGCGTGGCTGGAACTGCTGAACATCATGATCTTCCGC
TATGTGGAATGCACCGGCAGCGCGATCGCGGCGCTGACCCAGTTCAACAAACAGTTCCCGGGCTATAAAA
ACGTGGAAGTGAAACGCTTCATCACCAAAGCGGCGAAATATATCGAAGATATGCAGACCGTGGATGGCAG
CTGGTATGGCAACTGGGGCGTGTGCTTCATCTATGGCACCTTCTTTGCGGTGCGCGGCCTGGTGGCGGCG
GGCAAAACCTATAGCAACTGCGAAGCGATCCGCAAAGCGGTGCGCTTCCTGCTGGATACCCAGAACCCGG
AAGGCGGCTGGGGCGAGAGCTTCCTGAGCTGCCCGAGCAAAAAATATACCCCGCTGAAAGGCAACAGCAC
CAACGTGGTGCAGACCGCGCAGGCGCTGATGGTGCTGATCATGGGCGATCAGATGGAACGCGATCCGCTG
CCGGTGCATCGCGCGGCGCAGGTGCTGATCAACAGCCAGCTGGATAACGGCGATTTCCCGCAGCAGGAAA
TCATGGGCACCTTCATGCGCACCGTGATGCTGCATTTCCCGACCTATCGCAACACCTTCAGCCTGTGGGC
GCTGACCCATTATACCCATGCGCTGCGCCGCCTGCTGCCGTAAAAGCTTGCGGCCGCACTCGAGCACCAC
CACCACCACCACTGAGATCCGGCTGCTAACAAAGCCCGAAAGGAAGCTGAGTTGGCTGCTGCCACCGCTG
AGCAATAACTAGCATAACCCCTTGGGGCCTCTAAACGGGTCTTGAGGGGTTTTTTGCTGAAAGGAGGAAC
TATATCCGGATTGGCGACTAGTAGCGGCCGCTGCAGTCGACTCTAGAGCTTGAGTTAAGCTGCGCCGCGA
AGCGGCGTCGGCTTGAACGAATTGTTAGACATTATTTGCCGACTACCTTGGTGATCTCGCCTTTCACGTA
GTGGACAAATTCTTCCAACTGATCTGCGCGCGAGGCCAAGCGATCTTCTTCTTGTCCAAGATAAGCCTGT
CTAGCTTCAAGTATGACGGGCTGATACTGGGCCGGCAGGCGCTCCATTGCCCAGTCGGCAGCGACATCCT
TCGGCGCGATTTTGCCGGTTACTGCGCTGTACCAAATGCGGGACAACGTAAGCACTACATTTCGCTCATC
GCCAGCCCAGTCGGGCGGCGAGTTCCATAGCGTTAAGGTTTCATTTAGCGCCTCAAATAGATCCTGTTCA
GGAACCGGATCAAAGAGTTCCTCCGCCGCTGGACCTACCAAGGCAACGCTATGTTCTCTTGCTTTTGTCA
GCAAGATAGCCAGATCAATGTCGATCGTGGCTGGCTCGAAGATACCTGCAAGAATGTCATTGCGCTGCCA
TTCTCCAAATTGCAGTTCGCGCTTAGCTGGATAACGCCACGGAATGATGTCGTCGTGCATAACAATGGTG
ACTTCTACAGCGCGGAGAATCTCGCTCTCTCCAGGGGAAGCCGAAGTTTCCAAAAGGTCGTTGATCAAAG
CTCGCCGCGTTGTTTCATCAAGCCTTACGGTCACCGTAACCAGCAAATCAATATCACTGTGTGGCTTCAG
GCCGCCATCCACTGCGGAGCCGTACAAATGTACGGCCAGCAACGTCGGTTCGAGATGGCGCTCGATGACG
CCAACTACCTCTGATAGTTGAGTCGATACTTCGGCGATCACCGCTTCCCTCATGATGTTTAACTTTGTTT
TAGGGCGACTGCCCTGCTGCGTAACATCGTTGCTGCTCCATAACATCAAACATCGACCCACGGCGTAACG
CGCTTGCTGCTTGGATGCCCGAGGCATAGACTGTACCCCAAAAAAACAGTCATAACAAGCCATGAAAACC
GCCACTGCGCCGTTACCACCGCTGCGTTCGGTCAAGGTTCTGGACCAGTTGCGTGAGCGCATACGCTACT
TGCATTACAGCTTACGAACCGAACAGGCTTATGTCCACTGGGTTCGTGCCTTCATCCGTTTCCACAGTGT
GCGTCACCCGGCAACCTTGGGCAGCAGCGAAGTCGAGGCATTTCTGTCCTGGCTGGCGAACGAGCGCAAG
GTTTCGGTCTCCACGCATCGTCAGGCATTGGCGGCCTTGCTGTTCTT
Features (pLannotate 1.2.2; 22 found; start..end, strand, type, name):
    428..1243    -  CDS            KanR: aminoglycoside phosphotransferase; aph(3')-Ia; confers resistance to kanamycin in bacteria or G418 (Geneticin®) in eukaryotes
   1428..1706    +  CDS            TRA2_ECOLX (fragment): Protein predicted: Swiss-Prot protein existence level 4. Required for transposition of transposon Tn903. From Escherichia coli.
   2101..2495    -  rep_origin     RSF1010 oriV: replication origin of the broad-host-range plasmid RSF1010; requires the RSF1010 RepA/B/C proteins for replication (Scholz et al., 1989)
   2525..2806    -  CDS            mobC: MOBC_ECOLX - Protein predicted: Swiss-Prot protein existence level 4. This protein is essential to promote the specific transfer of the plasmid in the presence of conjugative plasmids. From Escherichia coli.
   2837..2924    +  oriT           RSF1010 oriT: origin of transfer of the broad-host-range plasmid RSF1010 (Scholz et al., 1989)
   3753..4163    +  CDS            mobB: MOBB2_ECOLX - Protein predicted: Swiss-Prot protein existence level 4. This protein is essential to promote the specific transfer of the plasmid in the presence of conjugative plasmids. From Escherichia coli.
   4163..5134    +  CDS            RSF1010 RepB: replication protein B of the broad-host-range plasmid RSF1010 (Scholz et al., 1989); repB
   5577..5651    +  ncRNA          Plasmid R1162: Accession: RF00043 - R1162-like plasmid antisense RNA
   5645..6484    +  CDS            RSF1010 RepA: replication protein A of the broad-host-range plasmid RSF1010 (Scholz et al., 1989); repA
   6471..7322    +  CDS            RSF1010 RepC (fragment): replication protein C of the broad-host-range plasmid RSF1010 (Scholz et al., 1989); repC
   7529..7550    +  misc_feature   BioBrick prefix: BioBrick prefix for parts that do not start with "ATG"
   8746..10338   +  CDS            SQE1: ERG14_ARATH - Also known as DRY2, XF1. Experimental evidence at protein level: Swiss-Prot protein existence level 1. Catalyzes the stereospecific oxidation of squalene to (S)- 2,3-epoxysqualene, and is considered to be a rate-limiting enzyme in steroid biosynthesis. Can produce not only oxidosqualene, but also 2,3:22,23-dioxidosqualene. Main squalene epoxidase in the root. Sqe1 mutants may show defects in membrane lipid rafts, impairing the correct localization of RHD2 NADPH oxidase and the proper polarized production of ROS. From Arabidopsis thaliana (Mouse-ear cress).
  10367..12640   +  CDS            THAS1: PEN4_ARATH - Also known as OSC From Arabidopsis thaliana (Mouse-ear cress).
  12665..12682   +  CDS            9xHis (fragment): 9xHis affinity tag
  12692..12741   +  CDS            SET1 (fragment): solubility-enhancement tag derived from T7 phage gene 10B
  12749..12796   +  terminator     T7 terminator: transcription terminator for bacteriophage T7 RNA polymerase
  12827..12846   +  misc_feature   BioBrick suffix: universal suffix for all parts
  12912..13703   -  CDS            SmR: aminoglycoside adenylyltransferase (Murphy, 1985); aadA; confers resistance to spectinomycin and streptomycin
  13710..13766   -  CDS            GmR (fragment): gentamycin acetyltransferase; aacC1; confers resistance to gentamycin
  13942..13965   -  promoter       Pc promoter (fragment): intI1 (promoter lies within the coding sequence); class 1 integron promoter
  13945..1       -  CDS            YPR2_ECOLX (fragment) (across the origin): Protein predicted: Swiss-Prot protein existence level 4. From Escherichia coli.
  14105..287     -  CDS            TRA2_ECOLX (fragment) (across the origin): Protein predicted: Swiss-Prot protein existence level 4. Required for transposition of transposon Tn903. From Escherichia coli.
