>Addgene plasmid #103859 | pVZ_PcoaT_SQE1_THAS1 Sequencing Result | analyzer sequence | sequence record 202608
ATGTTGGGCAGGCTGCCGATCAGCGGCTGGATCAGCAGGCCGTCAGCCACGGCTTGCCGTTCCTCGGCGC
TGAGGTGCGCCCCAAGGGCGTGCAGGCGGTGATGAATGGCGGTGGGCGGGTCTTCGGCGGGCAGGTAGAT
CACCGGGCCGGTGGGCAGTTCGCCCACCTCCAGCAGATCCGGCCCGCCTGCAATCTGTGCGGCCAGTTGC
AGGGCCAGCATGGATTTACCGGCACCACCGGGCGACACCAGCGCCCCGACCGTACCGGCCACCATGTTGG
GCAAAACGTAGTCCAGCGGTGGCGGCGCTGCTGCGAACGCCTCCAGAATATTGATAGGCTTATGGGTAGC
CATTGATTGCCTCCTTTGCAGGCAGTTGGTGGTTAGGCGCTGGCGGGGTCACTACCCCCGCCCTGCGCCG
CTCTGAGTTCTTCCAGGCACTCGCGCAGCGCCTCGTATTCGTCGTCGGTCAGCCAGAACTTGCGCTGACG
CATCCCTTTGGCCTTCATGCGCTCGGCATATCGCGCTTGGCGTACAGCGTCAGGGCTGGCCAGCAGGTCG
CCGGTCTGCTTGTCCTTTTGGTCTTTCATATCAGTCACCGAGAAACTTGCCGGGGCCGAAAGGCTTGTCT
TCGCGGAACAAGGACAAGGTGCAGCCGTCAAGGTTAAGGCTGGCCATATCAGCGACTGAAAAGCGGCCAG
CCTCGGCCTTGTTTGACGTATAACCAAAGCCACCGGGCAACCAATAGCCCTTGTCACTTTTGATCAGGTA
GACCGACCCTGAAGCGCTTTTTTCGTATTCCATAAAACCCCCTTCTGTGCGTGAGTACTCATAGTATAAC
AGGCGTGAGTACCAACGCAAGCACTACATGCTGAAATCTGGCCCGCCCCTGTCCATGCCTCGCTGGCGGG
GTGCCGGTGCCCGTGCCAGCTCGGCCCGCGCAAGCTGGACGCTGGGCAGACCCATGACCTTGCTGACGGT
GCGCTCGATGTAATCCGCTTCGTGGCCGGGCTTGCGCTCTGCCAGCGCTGGGCTGGCCTCGGCCATGGCC
TTGCCGATTTCCTCGGCACTGCGGCCCCGGCTGGCCAGCTTCTGCGCGGCGATAAAGTCGCACTTGCTGA
GGTCATCACCGAAGCGCTTGACCAGCCCGGCCATCTCGCTGCGGTACTCGTCCAGCGCCGTGCGCCGGTG
GCGGCTAAGCTGCCGCTCGGGCAGTTCGAGGCTGGCCAGCCTGCGGGCCTTCTCCTGCTGCCGCTGGGCC
TGCTCGATCTGCTGGCCAGCCTGCTGCACCAGCGCCGGGCCAGCGGTGGCGGTCTTGCCCTTGGATTCAC
GCAGCAGCACCCACGGCTGATAACCGGCGCGGGTGGTGTGCTTGTCCTTGCGGTTGGTGAAGCCCGCCAA
GCGGCCATAGTGGCGGCTGTCGGCGCTGGCCGGGTCGGCGTCGTACTCGCTGGCCAGCGTCCGGGCAATC
TGCCCCCGAAGTTCACCGCCTGCGGCGTCGGCCACCTTGACCCATGCCTGATAGTTCTTCGGGCTGGTTT
CCACTACCAGGGCAGGCTCCCGGCCCTCGGCTTTCATGTCATCCAGGTCAAACTCGCTGAGGTCGTCCAC
CAGCACCAGACCATGCCGCTCCTGCTCGGCGGGCCTGATATACACGTCATTGCCCTGGGCATTCATCCGC
TTGAGCCATGGCGTGTTCTGGAGCACTTCGGCGGCTGACCATTCCCGGTTCATCATCTGGCCGGTGGTGG
CGTCCCTGACGCCGATATCGAAGCGCTCACAGCCCATGGCCTTGAGCTGTCGGCCTATGGCCTGCAAAGT
CCTGTCGTTCTTCATCGGGCCACCAAGCGCAGCCAGATCGAGCCGTCCTCGGTTGTCAGTGGCGTCAGGT
CGAGCAAGAGCAACGATGCGATCAGCAGCACCACCGTAGGCATCATGGAAGCCAGCATCACGGTTAGCCA
TAGCTTCCAGTGCCACCCCCGCGACGCGCTCCGGGCGCTCTGCGCGGCGCTGCTCACCTCGGCGGCTACC
TCCCGCAACTCTTTGGCCAGCTCCACCCATGCCGCCCCTGTCTGGCGCTGGGCTTTCAGCCACTCCGCCG
CCTGCGCCTCGCTGGCCTGCTGGGTCTGGCTCATGACCTGCCGGGCTTCGTCGGCCAGTGTCGCCATGCT
CTGGGCCAGCGGTTCGATCTGCTCCGCTAACTCGTTGATGCCTCTGGATTTCTTCACTCTGTCGATTGCG
TTCATGGTCTATTGCCTCCCGGTATTCCTGTAAGTCGATGATCTGGGCGTTGGCGGTGTCGATGTTCAGG
GCCACGTCTGCCCGGTCGGTGCGGATGCCCCGGCCTTCCATCTCCACCACGTTCGGCCCCAGGTGAACAC
CGGGCAGGCGCTCGATGCCCTGCGCCTCAAGTGTTCTGTGGTCAATGCGGGCGTCGTGGCCAGCCCGCTC
TAATGCCCGGTTGGCATGGTCGGCCCATGCCTCGCGGGTCTGCTCAAGCCATGCCTTGGGCTTGAGCGCT
TCGGTCTTCTGTGCCCCGCCCTTCTCCGGGGTCTTGCCGTTGTACCGCTTGAACCACTGAGCGGCGGGCC
GCTCGATGCCGTCATTGATCCGCTCGGAGATCATCAGGTGGCAGTGCGGGTTCTCGCCGCCACCGGCATG
GATGGCCAGCGTATACGGCAGGCGCTCGGCACCGGTCAGGTGCTGGGCGAACTCGGACGCCAGCGCCTTC
TGCTGGTCGAGGGTCAGCTCGACCGGCAGGGCAAATTCGACCTCCTTGAACAGCCGCCCATTGGCGCGTT
CATACAGGTCGGCAGCATCCCAGTAGTCGGCGGGCCGCTCGACGAACTCCGGCATGTGCCCGGATTCGGC
GTGCAAGACTTCATCCATGTCGCGGGCATACTTGCCTTCGCGCTGGATGTAGTCGGCCTTGGCCCTGGCC
GATTGGCCGCCCGACCTGCTGCCGGTTTTCGCCGTAAGGTGATAAATCGCCATGCTGCCTCGCTGTTGCT
TTTGCTTTTCGGCTCCATGCAATGGCCCTCGGAGAGCGCACCGCCCGAAGGGTGGCCGTTAGGCCAGTTT
CTCGAAGAGAAACCGGTAAGTGCGCCCTCCCCTACAAAGTAGGGTCGGGATTGCCGCCGCTGTGCCTCCA
TGATAGCCTACGAGACAGCACATTAACAATGGGGTGTCAAGATGGTTAAGGGGAGCAACAAGGCGGCGGA
TCGGCTGGCCAAGCTCGAAGAACAACGAGCGCGAATCAATGCCGAAATTCAGCGGGTGCGGGCAAGGGAA
CAGCAGCAAGAGCGCAAGAACGAAACAAGGCGCAAGGTGCTGGTGGGGGCCATGATTTTGGCCAAGGTGA
ACAGCAGCGAGTGGCCGGAGGATCGGCTCATGGCGGCAATGGATGCGTACCTTGAACGCGACCACGACCG
CGCCTTGTTCGGTCTGCCGCCACGCCAGAAGGATGAGCCGGGCTGAATGATCGACCGAGACAGGCCCTGC
GGGGCTGCACACGCGCCCCCACCCTTCGGGTAGGGGGAAAGGCCGCTAAAGCGGCTAAAAGCGCTCCAGC
GTATTTCTGCGGGGTTTGGTGTGGGGTTTAGCGGGCTTTGCCCGCCTTTCCCCCTGCCGCGCAGCGGTGG
GGCGGTGTGTAGCCTAGCGCAGCGAATAGACCAGCTATCCGGCCTCTGGCCGGGCATATTGGGCAAGGGC
AGCAGCGCCCCACAAGGGCGCTGATAACCGCGCCTAGTGGATTATTCTTAGATAATCATGGATGGATTTT
TCCAACACCCCGCCAGCCCCCGCCCCTGCTGGGTTTGCAGGTTTGGGGGCGTGACAGTTATTGCAGGGGT
TCGTGACAGTTATTGCAGGGGGGCGTGACAGTTATTGCAGGGGTTCGTGACAGTTAGTACGGGAGTGACG
GGCACTGGCTGGCAATGTCTAGCAACGGCAGGCATTTCGGCTGAGGGTAAAAGAACTTTCCGCTAAGCGA
TAGACTGTATGTAAACACAGTATTGCAAGGACGCGGAACATGCCTCATGTGGCGGCCAGGACGGCCAGCC
GGGATCGGGATACTGGTCGTTACCAGAGCCACCGACCCGAGCAAACCCTTCTCTATCAGATCGTTGACGA
GTATTACCCGGCATTCGCTGCGCTTATGGCAGAGCAGGGAAAGGAATTGCCGGGCTATGTGCAACGGGAA
TTTGAAGAATTTCTCCAATGCGGGCGGCTGGAGCATGGCTTTCTACGGGTTCGCTGCGAGTCTTGCCACG
CCGAGCACCTGGTCGCTTTCAGCTGTAATCCGGGCAGCGCAACGGAACATTCATCAGTGTAAAAATGGAA
TCAATAAAGCCCTGCGCAGCGCGCAGGGTCAGCCTGAATACGCGTTTAATGACCAGCACAGTCGTGATGG
CAAGGTCAGAATAGCGCTGAGGTCTGCCTCGTGAAGAAGGTGTTGCTGACTCATACCAGGCCTGAATCGC
CCCATCATCCAGCCAGAAAGTGAGGGAGCCACGGTTGATGAGAGCTTTGTTGTAGGTGGACCAGTTGGTG
ATTTTGAACTTTTGCTTTGCCACGGAACGGTCTGCGTTGTCGGGAAGATGCGTGATCTGATCCTTCAACT
CAGCAAAAGTTCGATTTATTCAACAAAGCCACGTTGTGTCTCAAAATCTCTGATGTTACATTGCACAAGA
TAAAAATATATCATCATGAACAATAAAACTGTCTGCTTACATAAACAGTAATACAAGGGGTGTTATGAGC
CATATTCAACGGGAAACGTCTTGCTCGAGGCCGCGATTAAATTCCAACATGGATGCTGATTTATATGGGT
ATAAATGGGCTCGCGATAATGTCGGGCAATCAGGTGCGACAATCTATCGATTGTATGGGAAGCCCGATGC
GCCAGAGTTGTTTCTGAAACATGGCAAAGGTAGCGTTGCCAATGATGTTACAGATGAGATGGTCAGACTA
AACTGGCTGACGGAATTTATGCCTCTTCCGACCATCAAGCATTTTATCCGTACTCCTGATGATGCATGGT
TACTCACCACTGCGATCCCCGGGAAAACAGCATTCCAGGTATTAGAAGAATATCCTGATTCAGGTGAAAA
TATTGTTGATGCGCTGGCAGTGTTCCTGCGCCGGTTGCATTCGATTCCTGTTTGTAATTGTCCTTTTAAC
AGCGATCGCGTATTTCGTCTCGCTCAGGCGCAATCACGAATGAATAACGGTTTGGTTGATGCGAGTGATT
TTGATGACGAGCGTAATGGCTGGCCTGTTGAACAAGTCTGGAAAGAAATGCATAAGCTTTTGCCATTCTC
ACCGGATTCAGTCGTCACTCATGGTGATTTCTCACTTGATAACCTTATTTTTGACGAGGGGAAATTAATA
GGTTGTATTGATGTTGGACGAGTCGGAATCGCAGACCGATACCAGGATCTTGCCATCCTATGGAACTGCC
TCGGTGAGTTTTCTCCTTCATTACAGAAACGGCTTTTTCAAAAATATGGTATTGATAATCCTGATATGAA
TAAATTGCAGTTTCATTTGATGCTCGATGAGTTTTTCTAATCAGAATTGGTTAATTGGTTGTAACACTGG
CAGAGCATTACGCTGACTTGACGGGACGGCGGCTTTGTTGAATAAATCGAACTTTTGCTGAGTTGAAGGA
TCAGATCACGCATCTTCCCGACAACGCAGACCGTTCCGTGGCAAAGCAAAAGTTCAAAATCACCAACTGG
TCCACCTACAACAAAGCTCTCATCAACCGTGGCTCCCTCACTTTCTGGCTGGATGATGGGGCGATTCAGG
CCTGGTATGAGTCAGCAACACCTTCTTCACGAGGCAGACCTCAGCGCTATTCTGACCTTGCCATCACGAC
TGTGCTGGTCATTAAACGCGTATTCAGGCTGACCCTGCGCGCTGCGCAGGGCTTTATTGATTCCATTTTT
ACACTGATGAATGTTCCGTTGCGCTGCCCGGATTACAGATCCTCTAGAAGAACAGCAAGGCCGCCAATGC
CTGACGATGCGTGGAGACCGAAACCTTGCGCTCGTTCGCCAGCCAGGACAGAAATGCCTCGACTTCGCTG
CTGCCCAAGGTTGCCGGGTGACGCACACTGTGGAAACGGATGAAGGCACGAACCCAGTGGACATAAGCCT
GTTCGGTTCGTAAGCTGTAATGCAAGTAGCGTATGCGCTCACGCAACTGGTCCAGAACCTTGACCGAACG
CAGCGGTGGTAACGGCGCAGTGGCGGTTTTCATGGCTTGTTATGACTGTTTTTTTGGGGTACAGTCTATG
CCTCGGGCATCCAAGCAGCAAGCGCGTTACGCCGTGGGTCGATGTTTGATGTTATGGAGCAGCAACGATG
TTACGCAGCAGGGCAGTCGCCCTAAAACAAAGTTAAACATCATGAGGGAAGCGGTGATCGCCGAAGTATC
GACTCAACTATCAGAGGTAGTTGGCGTCATCGAGCGCCATCTCGAACCGACGTTGCTGGCCGTACATTTG
TACGGCTCCGCAGTGGATGGCGGCCTGAAGCCACACAGTGATATTGATTTGCTGGTTACGGTGACCGTAA
GGCTTGATGAAACAACGCGGCGAGCTTTGATCAACGACCTTTTGGAAACTTCGGCTTCCCCTGGAGAGAG
CGAGATTCTCCGCGCTGTAGAAGTCACCATTGTTATGCACGACGACATCATTCCGTGGCGTTATCCAGCT
AAGCGCGAACTGCAATTTGGAGAATGGCAGCGCAATGACATTCTTGCAGGTATCTTCGAGCCAGCCACGA
TCGACATTGATCTGGCTATCTTGCTGACAAAAGCAAGAGAACATAGCGTTGCCTTGGTAGGTCCAGCGGC
GGAGGAACTCTTTGATCCGGTTCCTGAACAGGATCTATTTGAGGCGCTAAATGAAACCTTAACGCTATGG
AACTCGCCGCCCGACTGGGCTGGCGATGAGCGAAATGTAGTGCTTACGTTGTCCCGCATTTGGTACAGCG
CAGTAACCGGCAAAATCGCGCCGAAGGATGTCGCTGCCGACTGGGCAATGGAGCGCCTGCCGGCCCAGTA
TCAGCCCGTCATACTTGAAGCTAGACAGGCTTATCTTGGACAAGAAGAAGATCGCTTGGCCTCGCGCGCA
GATCAGTTGGAAGAATTTGTCCACTACGTGAAAGGCGAGATCACCAAGGTAGTCGGCAAATAATGTCTAA
CAATTCGTTCAAGCCGACGCCGCTTCGCGGCGCAGCTTAACTCAAGCTCTAGAGTCGACGAATTTCTGCC
ATTCATCCGCTTATTATCACTTATTCAGGCGTAGCAACCAGGCGTTTAAGGGCACCAATAACTGCCTTAA
AAAAATTACGCCCCGCCCTGCCACTCATCGCAGTACTGTTGTAATTCATTAAGCATTCTGCCGACATGGA
AGCCATCACAAACGGCATGATGAACCTGAATCGCCAGCGGCATCAGCACCTTGTCGCCTTGCGTATAATA
TTTGCCCATGGTGAAAACGGGGGCGAAGAAGTTGTCCATATTGGCCACGTTTAAATCAAAACTGGTGAAA
CTCACCCAGGGATTGGCTGAGACGAAAAACATATTCTCAATAAACCCTTTAGGGAAATAGGCCAGGTTTT
CACCGTAACACGCCACATCTTGCGAATATATGTGTAGAAACTGCCGGAAATCGTCGTGGTATTCACTCCA
GAGCGATGAAAACGTTTCAGTTTGCTCATGGAAAACGGTGTAACAAGGGTGAACACTATCCCATATCACC
AGCTCACCGTCTTTCATTGCCATACGGAATTCCGGATGAGCATTCATCAGGCGGGCAAGAATGTGAATAA
AGGCCGGATAAAACTTGTGCTTATTTTTCTTTACGGTCTTTAAAAAGGCCGTAATATCCAGCTGAACGGT
CTGGTTATAGGTACATTGAGCAACTGACTGAAATGCCTCAAAATGTTCTTTACGATGCCATTGGGATATA
TCAACGGTGGTATATCCAGTGATTTTTTTCTCCATTTTAGCTTCCTTAGCTCCTGAAAATCTCGATAACT
CAAAAAATACGCCCGGTAGTGATCTTATTTCATTATGGTGAAAGTTGGAACCTCTTACGTGCCGATCAAC
GTCTCATTTTCGCCAAAAGTTGGCCCAGGGCTTCCCGGTATCAACAGGGACACCAGGATTTATTTATTCT
GCGAAGTGATCTTCCGTCACAGGTATTTATTCGAAGACGAAAGGGCCTCGTGATACGCCTATTTTTATAG
GTTAATGTCATGATAATAATGGTTTCTTAGACGTCAGGTGGCACTTTTCGGGGAAATGTGCGCGGAACCC
CTATTTGTTTATTTTTCTAAATACATTCAAATATGTATCCGCTCATGAGACAATAACCCTGATAAATGCT
TCAATAATATTGAAAAAGGAAGAGTATGAGTATTCAACATTTCCGTGTCGCCCTTATTCCCTTTTTTGCG
GCATTTTGCCTTCCTGTTTTTGCTCACCCAGAAACGCTGGTGAAAGTAAAAGATGCTGAAGATCAGTTGG
GTGCACGAGTGGGTTACATCGAACTGGATCTCAACAGCGGTAAGATCCTTGAGAGTTTTCGCCCCGAAGA
ACGTTTTCCAATGATGAGCACTTTTAAAGTTCTGCTATGTGGCGCGGTATTATCCCGTGTTGACGCCGGG
CAAGAGCAACTCGGTCGCCGCATACACTATTCTCAGAATGACTTGGTTGAGTACTCACCAGTCACAGAAA
AGCATCTTACGGATGGCATGACAGTAAGAGAATTATGCAGTGCTGCCATAACCATGAGTGATAACACTGC
GGCCAACTTACTTCTGACAACGATCGGAGGACCGAAGGAGCTAACCGCTTTTTTGCACAACATGGGGGAT
CATGTAACTCGCCTTGATCGTTGGGAACCGGAGCTGAATGAAGCCATACCAAACGACGAGCGTGACACCA
CGATGCCTGCAGGAGCAGAAGAGCATACATCTGGAAGCAAAGCCAGGAAAGCGGCCTATGGAGCTGTGCG
GCAGCGCTCAGTAGGCAATTTTTCAAAATATTGTTAAGCCTTTTCTGAGCATGGTATTTTTCATGGTATT
ACCAATTAGCAGGAAAATAAGCCATTGAATATAAAAGATAAAAATGTCTTGTTTACAATAGAGTGGGGGG
GGTCAGCCTGCCGCCTTGGGCCGGGTGATGTCGTACTTGCCCGCCGCGAACTCGGTTACCGTCCAGCCCA
GCGCGACCAGCTCCGGCAACGCCTCGCGCACCCGCTGGCGGCGCTTGCGCATGGTCGAACCACTGGCCTC
TGACGGCCAGACATAGCCGCACAAGGTATCTATGGAAGCCTTGCCGGTTTTGCCGGGGTCGATCCAGCCA
CACAGCCGCTGGTGCAGCAGGCGGGCGGTTTCGCTGTCCAGCGCCCGCACCTCGTCCATGCTGATGCGCA
CATGCTGGCCGCCACCCATGACGGCCTGCGCGATCAAGGGGTTCAGGGCCACGTACAGGCGCCCGTCCGC
CTCGTCGCTGGCGTACTCCGACAGCAGCCGAAACCCCTGCCGCTTGCGGCCATTCTGGGCGATGATGGAT
ACCTTCCAAAGGCGCTCGATGCAGTCCTGTATGTGCTTGAGCGCCCCACCACTATCGACCTCTGCCCCGA
TTTCCTTTGCCAGCGCCCGATAGCTACCTTTGACCACCATGGCATCAGCGGTGACGGCCTCCCACTTGGG
TTCCAGGAACAGCCGGAGCTGCCGTCCGCCTTCGGTCTTGGGTTCCGGGCCAAGCACTAGGCCATTAGGC
CCAGCCATGGCCACCAGCCCTTGCAGGATGCGCAGATCATCAGCGCCCAGCGGCTCCGGGCCGCTGAACT
CGATCCGCTTGCCGTCGCCGTAGTCATACGTCACGTCCAGCTTGCTGCGCTTGCGCTCGCCCCGCTTGAG
GGCACGGAACAGGCCGGGGGCCAGACAGTGCGCCGGGTCGTGCCGGACGTGGCTGAGGCTGTGCTTGTTC
TTAGGCTTCACCACGGGGCACCCCCTTGCTCTTGCGCTGCCTCTCCAGCACGGCGGGCTTGAGCACCCCG
CCGTCATGCCGCCTGAACCACCGATCAGCGAACGGTGCGCCATAGTTGGCCTTGCTCACACCGAAGCGGA
CGAAGAACCGGCGCTGGTCGTCGTCCACACCCCATTCCTCGGCCTCGGCGCTGGTCATGCTCGACAGGTA
GGACTGCCAGCGGATGTTATCGACCAGTACCGAGCTGCCCCGGCTGGCCTGCTGCTGGTCGCCTGCGCCC
ATCATGGCCGCGCCCTTGCTGGCATGGTGCAGGAACACGATAGAGCACCCGGTATCGGCGGCGATGGCCT
CCATGCGACCGATGACCTGGGCCATGGGGCCGCTGGCGTTTTCTTCCTCGATGTGGAACCGGCGCAGCGT
GTCCAGCACCATCAGGCGGCGGCCCTCGGCGGCGCGCTTGAGGCCGTCGAACCACTCCGGGGCCATG
Features (pLannotate 1.2.2; 19 found; start..end, strand, type, name):
    345..419     -  ncRNA          Plasmid R1162: Accession: RF00043 - R1162-like plasmid antisense RNA
    864..1835    -  CDS            RSF1010 RepB: replication protein B of the broad-host-range plasmid RSF1010 (Scholz et al., 1989); repB
   1835..2245    -  CDS            mobB: MOBB2_ECOLX - Protein predicted: Swiss-Prot protein existence level 4. This protein is essential to promote the specific transfer of the plasmid in the presence of conjugative plasmids. From Escherichia coli.
   3074..3161    -  oriT           RSF1010 oriT: origin of transfer of the broad-host-range plasmid RSF1010 (Scholz et al., 1989)
   3192..3473    +  CDS            mobC: MOBC_ECOLX - Protein predicted: Swiss-Prot protein existence level 4. This protein is essential to promote the specific transfer of the plasmid in the presence of conjugative plasmids. From Escherichia coli.
   3503..3897    +  rep_origin     RSF1010 oriV: replication origin of the broad-host-range plasmid RSF1010; requires the RSF1010 RepA/B/C proteins for replication (Scholz et al., 1989)
   4292..4570    -  CDS            TRA2_ECOLX (fragment): Protein predicted: Swiss-Prot protein existence level 4. Required for transposition of transposon Tn903. From Escherichia coli.
   4755..5570    +  CDS            KanR: aminoglycoside phosphotransferase; aph(3')-Ia; confers resistance to kanamycin in bacteria or G418 (Geneticin®) in eukaryotes
   5711..6010    +  CDS            TRA2_ECOLX (fragment): Protein predicted: Swiss-Prot protein existence level 4. Required for transposition of transposon Tn903. From Escherichia coli.
   5997..6170    +  CDS            YPR2_ECOLX (fragment): Protein predicted: Swiss-Prot protein existence level 4. From Escherichia coli.
   6150..6173    +  promoter       Pc promoter (fragment): intI1 (promoter lies within the coding sequence); class 1 integron promoter
   6349..6405    +  CDS            GmR (fragment): gentamycin acetyltransferase; aacC1; confers resistance to gentamycin
   6412..7203    +  CDS            SmR: aminoglycoside adenylyltransferase (Murphy, 1985); aadA; confers resistance to spectinomycin and streptomycin
   7356..8015    -  CDS            CmR: chloramphenicol acetyltransferase; cat; confers resistance to chloramphenicol
   8016..8118    -  promoter       cat promoter: promoter of the E. coli cat gene encoding chloramphenicol acetyltransferase
   8321..8425    +  promoter       AmpR promoter: bla
   8426..8972    +  CDS            AmpR (fragment): β-lactamase; bla; confers resistance to ampicillin, carbenicillin, and related antibiotics
   9173..10024   -  CDS            RSF1010 RepC (fragment): replication protein C of the broad-host-range plasmid RSF1010 (Scholz et al., 1989); repC
  10011..353     -  CDS            RSF1010 RepA (across the origin): replication protein A of the broad-host-range plasmid RSF1010 (Scholz et al., 1989); repA
