[The description below was written by a language model from this plasmid's Addgene catalogue record and pLannotate feature annotations shown in this document.]
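Description:
pVZ_PcoaT_SQE1_THAS1 is a low-copy, broad-host-range bacterial expression plasmid of about 14.1 kb built on pVZ-spec, a modified derivative of pVZ321. Its backbone is RSF1010-type. It carries the RSF1010 oriV together with the repA, repB and repC replication genes that this origin requires, so it can replicate autonomously in both E. coli and the cyanobacterium Synechocystis sp. PCC 6803. An RSF1010 oriT and the mobB and mobC mobilisation genes allow transfer by conjugation when a helper conjugative plasmid is present. Selection uses two markers: an aph(3')-Ia kanamycin resistance gene flanked by Tn903 remnants, and an aadA spectinomycin/streptomycin resistance gene downstream of a class 1 integron Pc promoter fragment.

The payload sits between BioBrick prefix and suffix sequences and was inserted at SalI sites. It consists of two codon-optimised Arabidopsis thaliana genes in tandem on the same strand. SQE1 encodes the squalene epoxidase that converts squalene to 2,3-oxidosqualene, and here its second residue is changed from Glu to Ala. THAS1 encodes thalianol synthase, an oxidosqualene cyclase. A short His-tag fragment, a T7 gene 10-derived fragment and a T7 terminator are annotated after THAS1; whether the His sequence is fused in frame is not stated. Expression is driven by the cobalt-responsive PcoaT promoter from Synechocystis. The depositor notes that the regulator gene coaR is also included. Neither PcoaT nor coaR is annotated in the feature tables, though an unannotated stretch lies between the BioBrick prefix and SQE1.

The plasmid is intended for cobalt-inducible heterologous production of the cyclic plant triterpene thalianol in Synechocystis. The depositor and sequencing-derived records differ by only a few nucleotides and give essentially identical annotations.
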