Addgene plasmid #103859: pVZ_PcoaT_SQE1_THAS1
Purpose: Heterologous, cobalt-inducible expression of SQE1 and THAS1 from A. thaliana in Synechocystis sp. PCC6803
Depositing lab: Ilka Axmann. Depositing organization: Heinrich-Heine-Universitaet Duesseldorf. Publication: The photosynthetic bacteria Rhodobacter capsulatus and Synechocystis sp. PCC 6803 as new hosts for cyclic plant triterpene biosynthesis. Loeschcke A, Dienst D, Wewer V, Hage-Hulsmann J, Dietsch M, Kranz-Finger S, Huren V, Metzger S, Urlacher VB, Gigolashvili T, Kopriva S, Axmann IM, Drepper T, Jaeger KE. PLoS One. 2017 Dec 27;12(12):e0189816. doi: 10.1371/journal.pone.0189816. eCollection 2017. PubMed 29281679.
Backbone
  Vector backbone: pVZ-spec
  Backbone manufacturer: Sergey V. Shestakov and Anne Karradt and Wolfgang Lockau
  Modifications to backbone: pVZ-spec is a modified version of pVZ321 (Sergey V. Shestakov) made by Anne Karradt in the lab of Wolfgang Lockau.
  Vector type: Bacterial Expression, Synthetic Biology
Growth in bacteria
  Bacterial resistance: Kanamycin and Spectinomycin, 50 & 50 μg/mL
  Growth temperature: 37°C
  Growth strain: DH5alpha
  Copy number: Low Copy
Gene/Insert
  Gene/Insert name: thalianol synthase 1 (alt names: THAS1; At5g48010)
  Species: A. thaliana (mustard weed)
  Mutation: inserted genes are codon optimized. 2nd amino acid of SQE1 changed from Glu to Ala
  Entrez Gene: THAS1 (a.k.a. AT5G48010, Arabidopsis thaliana thalianol synthase 1, AtTHAS1, MDN11.9, MDN11_9, THALIANOL SYNTHASE, THAS, thalianol synthase 1)
  Promoter: PcoaT (from Synechocystis sp. PCC 6803)
  Cloning method: Restriction Enzyme; 5′ cloning site SalI (unknown if destroyed); 3′ cloning site SalI (unknown if destroyed)
  Sequencing primers: 5′ unknown
Terms and licenses: Academic/Nonprofit Terms; Industry Terms: Not Available to Industry
Depositor comments: second gene: squalene epoxidase (SQE1) third gene: coaR repressor protein from Synechoccystis sp. PCC6803 growth temperature (37C) referes to E. coli ; in Synechoccystis sp. PCC6803: 30 C
How to cite: pVZ_PcoaT_SQE1_THAS1 was a gift from Ilka Axmann (Addgene plasmid # 103859 ; http://n2t.net/addgene:103859 ; RRID:Addgene_103859)
